Addgene plasmid #20776: pFA6a-6xGLY-HSV-hphMX4
Purpose: (Empty Backbone)
Depositing lab: Mark Hochstrasser. Depositing organization: Yale University. Publication: Small epitope-linker modules for PCR-based C-terminal tagging in Saccharomyces cerevisiae. Funakoshi M, Hochstrasser M. Yeast. 2009 Feb 25. 26(3):185-192. 10.1002/yea.1658 PubMed 19243080.
Backbone
  Vector backbone: pFA6a
  Backbone size (bp): 2513
  Vector type: Yeast Expression ; PCR-based C-terminal tagging
  Selectable markers: Hygromycin
Growth in bacteria
  Bacterial resistance: Ampicillin, 100 μg/mL
  Growth temperature: 37°C
  Growth strain: DH5alpha
  Copy number: Unknown
Gene/Insert
  Gene/Insert name: None
  Cloning method: Restriction Enzyme; 5′ cloning site PacI (unknown if destroyed); 3′ cloning site PmeI (unknown if destroyed)
  Sequencing primers: 5′ SP6; 3′ T7
Terms and licenses: Academic/Nonprofit Terms; Industry Terms: Not Available to Industry
How to cite: pFA6a-6xGLY-HSV-hphMX4 was a gift from Mark Hochstrasser (Addgene plasmid # 20776 ; http://n2t.net/addgene:20776 ; RRID:Addgene_20776)
