[The description below was written by a language model from this plasmid's Addgene catalogue record and pLannotate feature annotations shown in this document.]
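Description:
pFA6a-6xGLY-HSV-hphMX4 is a 4,447-nt template plasmid built on the pFA6a backbone and designed for PCR-based C-terminal epitope tagging of chromosomal genes in Saccharomyces cerevisiae. It is catalogued as an empty backbone: it carries no gene of interest and no yeast origin of replication or centromere is annotated. This fits its role as a source of an amplifiable tagging module rather than as a vector maintained in yeast. In E. coli it is propagated through a high-copy ColE1/pUC-type origin and selected with ampicillin via the β-lactamase gene and its native promoter. Short fragments annotated as lacI, rop and bom appear to be backbone remnants rather than functional elements.

The tagging module begins with the HSV (herpes simplex virus) epitope coding sequence. According to the plasmid name, this is preceded by a six-glycine linker, which the feature table does not annotate separately; such a linker is meant to space the tag flexibly from the end of the target protein. The tag is followed by the S. cerevisiae ADH1 terminator, which supplies transcription termination for the tagged gene. Next comes a hygromycin-resistance cassette, labelled hphMX6 by the annotation software but named hphMX4 in the catalogue, which allows selection of yeast integrants on hygromycin. The module was cloned between PacI and PmeI sites and is flanked by SP6 and T7 promoters that serve as sequencing primer sites.

In typical use, the linker-tag-terminator-marker unit is amplified with primers carrying homology to the 3′ end of a target open reading frame. The product is integrated by homologous recombination, yielding an HSV-tagged protein expressed from its endogenous promoter for detection or immunoprecipitation.
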