Features (pLannotate 1.2.2; 11 found; start..end, strand, type, name):
     82..114     +  CDS            HSV tag: HSV (herpes simplex virus) epitope tag
    138..325     +  terminator     ADH1 terminator: S. cerevisiae ADH1; transcription terminator for the S. cerevisiae alcohol dehydrogenase 1 (ADH1) gene
    400..1975    +  gene           hphMX6: yeast selectable marker conferring hygromycin resistance
   2083..2101    -  promoter       T7 promoter: promoter for bacteriophage T7 RNA polymerase
   2123..2176    -  CDS            lacI (fragment): lac repressor; lacI; The lac repressor binds to the lac operator to inhibit transcription in E. coli. This inhibition can be relieved by adding lactose or isopropyl-β-D-thiogalactopyranoside (IPTG).
   2359..2947    -  rep_origin     ori: high-copy-number ColE1/pMB1/pBR322/pUC origin of replication
   3118..3978    -  CDS            AmpR: β-lactamase; bla; confers resistance to ampicillin, carbenicillin, and related antibiotics
   3979..4083    -  promoter       AmpR promoter: bla
   4178..4213    +  CDS            rop (fragment): Rop protein, which maintains plasmids at low copy number; rop
   4315..4366    +  misc_feature   bom (fragment): basis of mobility region from pBR322
   4429..4447    +  promoter       SP6 promoter: promoter for bacteriophage SP6 RNA polymerase
>Addgene plasmid #20776 | pFA6a-6xGLY-HSV-hphMX4 | depositor full sequence | sequence record 9668 | Author sequence
ACGCGGCCGCCAGCTGAAGCTTCGTACGCTGCAGGTCGACGGATCCCCGGGTTAATTAACGGGGGAGGCG
GGGGTGGAAGCCAGCCAGAACTCGCCCCGGAAGACCCCGAGGATTAGGGCGCGCCACTTCTAAATAAGCG
AATTTCTTATGATTTATGATTTTTATTATTAAATAAGTTATAAAAAAAATAAGTGTATACAAATTTTAAA
GTGACTCTTAGGTTTTAAAACGAAAATTCTTATTCTTGAGTAACTCTTTCCTGTAGGTCAGGTTGCTTTC
TCAGGTATAGTATGAGGTCGCTCTTATTGACCACACCTCTACCGGCAGATCCGCTAGGGATAACAGGGTA
ATATAGATCTGTTTAGCTTGCCTTGTCCCCGCCGGGTCACCCGGCCAGCGACATGGAGGCCCAGAATACC
CTCCTTGACAGTCTTGACGTGCGCAGCTCAGGGGCATGATGTGACTGTCGCCCGTACATTTAGCCCATAC
ATCCCCATGTATAATCATTTGCATCCATACATTTTGATGGCCGCACGGCGCGAAGCAAAAATTACGGCTC
CTCGCTGCAGACCTGCGAGCAGGGAAACGCTCCCCTCACAGACGCGTTGAATTGTCCCCACGCCGCGCCC
CTGTAGAGAAATATAAAAGGTTAGGATTTGCCACTGAGGTTCTTCTTTCATATACTTCCTTTTAAAATCT
TGCTAGGATACAGTTCTCACATCACATCCGAACATAAACAACCATGGGTAAAAAGCCTGAACTCACCGCG
ACGTCTGTCGAGAAGTTTCTGATCGAAAAGTTCGACAGCGTCTCCGACCTGATGCAGCTCTCGGAGGGCG
AAGAATCTCGTGCTTTCAGCTTCGATGTAGGAGGGCGTGGATATGTCCTGCGGGTAAATAGCTGCGCCGA
TGGTTTCTACAAAGATCGTTATGTTTATCGGCACTTTGCATCGGCCGCGCTCCCGATTCCGGAAGTGCTT
GACATTGGGGAATTCAGCGAGAGCCTGACCTATTGCATCTCCCGCCGTGCACAGGGTGTCACGTTGCAAG
ACCTGCCTGAAACCGAACTGCCCGCTGTTCTGCAGCCGGTCGCGGAGGCCATGGATGCGATCGCTGCGGC
CGATCTTAGCCAGACGAGCGGGTTCGGCCCATTCGGACCGCAAGGAATCGGTCAATACACTACATGGCGT
GATTTCATATGCGCGATTGCTGATCCCCATGTGTATCACTGGCAAACTGTGATGGACGACACCGTCAGTG
CGTCCGTCGCGCAGGCTCTCGATGAGCTGATGCTTTGGGCCGAGGACTGCCCCGAAGTCCGGCACCTCGT
GCACGCGGATTTCGGCTCCAACAATGTCCTGACGGACAATGGCCGCATAACAGCGGTCATTGACTGGAGC
GAGGCGATGTTCGGGGATTCCCAATACGAGGTCGCCAACATCTTCTTCTGGAGGCCGTGGTTGGCTTGTA
TGGAGCAGCAGACGCGCTACTTCGAGCGGAGGCATCCGGAGCTTGCAGGATCGCCGCGGCTCCGGGCGTA
TATGCTCCGCATTGGTCTTGACCAACTCTATCAGAGCTTGGTTGACGGCAATTTCGATGATGCAGCTTGG
GCGCAGGGTCGATGCGACGCAATCGTCCGATCCGGAGCCGGGACTGTCGGGCGTACACAAATCGCCCGCA
GAAGCGCGGCCGTCTGGACCGATGGCTGTGTAGAAGTACTCGCCGATAGTGGAAACCGACGCCCCAGCAC
TCGTCCGAGGGCAAAGGAATAATCAGTACTGACAATAAAAAGATTCTTGTTTTCAAGAACTTGTCATTTG
TATAGTTTTTTTATATTGTAGTTGTTCTATTTTAATCAAATGTTAGCGTGATTTATATTTTTTTTCGCCT
CGACATCATCTGCCCAGATGCGAAGTTAAGTGCGCAGAAAGTAATATCATGCGTCAATCGTATGTGAATG
CTGGTCGCTATACTGCTGTCGATTCGATACTAACGCCGCCATCCAGTGTCGAAAACGAGCTCGAATTCAT
CGATGATATCAGATCCACTAGTGGCCTATGCGGCCGCGGATCTGCCGGTCTCCCTATAGTGAGTCGTATT
AATTTCGATAAGCCAGGTTAACCTGCATTAATGAATCGGCCAACGCGCGGGGAGAGGCGGTTTGCGTATT
GGGCGCTCTTCCGCTTCCTCGCTCACTGACTCGCTGCGCTCGGTCGTTCGGCTGCGGCGAGCGGTATCAG
CTCACTCAAAGGCGGTAATACGGTTATCCACAGAATCAGGGGATAACGCAGGAAAGAACATGTGAGCAAA
AGGCCAGCAAAAGGCCAGGAACCGTAAAAAGGCCGCGTTGCTGGCGTTTTTCCATAGGCTCCGCCCCCCT
GACGAGCATCACAAAAATCGACGCTCAAGTCAGAGGTGGCGAAACCCGACAGGACTATAAAGATACCAGG
CGTTTCCCCCTGGAAGCTCCCTCGTGCGCTCTCCTGTTCCGACCCTGCCGCTTACCGGATACCTGTCCGC
CTTTCTCCCTTCGGGAAGCGTGGCGCTTTCTCAATGCTCACGCTGTAGGTATCTCAGTTCGGTGTAGGTC
GTTCGCTCCAAGCTGGGCTGTGTGCACGAACCCCCCGTTCAGCCCGACCGCTGCGCCTTATCCGGTAACT
ATCGTCTTGAGTCCAACCCGGTAAGACACGACTTATCGCCACTGGCAGCAGCCACTGGTAACAGGATTAG
CAGAGCGAGGTATGTAGGCGGTGCTACAGAGTTCTTGAAGTGGTGGCCTAACTACGGCTACACTAGAAGG
ACAGTATTTGGTATCTGCGCTCTGCTGAAGCCAGTTACCTTCGGAAAAAGAGTTGGTAGCTCTTGATCCG
GCAAACAAACCACCGCTGGTAGCGGTGGTTTTTTTGTTTGCAAGCAGCAGATTACGCGCAGAAAAAAAGG
ATCTCAAGAAGATCCTTTGATCTTTTCTACGGGGTCTGACGCTCAGTGGAACGAAAACTCACGTTAAGGG
ATTTTGGTCATGAGATTATCAAAAAGGATCTTCACCTAGATCCTTTTAAATTAAAAATGAAGTTTTAAAT
CAATCTAAAGTATATATGAGTAAACTTGGTCTGACAGTTACCAATGCTTAATCAGTGAGGCACCTATCTC
AGCGATCTGTCTATTTCGTTCATCCATAGTTGCCTGACTCCCCGTCGTGTAGATAACTACGATACGGGAG
GGCTTACCATCTGGCCCCAGTGCTGCAATGATACCGCGAGACCCACGCTCACCGGCTCCAGATTTATCAG
CAATAAACCAGCCAGCCGGAAGGGCCGAGCGCAGAAGTGGTCCTGCAACTTTATCCGCCTCCATCCAGTC
TATTAATTGTTGCCGGGAAGCTAGAGTAAGTAGTTCGCCAGTTAATAGTTTGCGCAACGTTGTTGCCATT
GCTACAGGCATCGTGGTGTCACGCTCGTCGTTTGGTATGGCTTCATTCAGCTCCGGTTCCCAACGATCAA
GGCGAGTTACATGATCCCCCATGTTGTGCAAAAAAGCGGTTAGCTCCTTCGGTCCTCCGATCGTTGTCAG
AAGTAAGTTGGCCGCAGTGTTATCACTCATGGTTATGGCAGCACTGCATAATTCTCTTACTGTCATGCCA
TCCGTAAGATGCTTTTCTGTGACTGGTGAGTACTCAACCAAGTCATTCTGAGAATAGTGTATGCGGCGAC
CGAGTTGCTCTTGCCCGGCGTCAATACGGGATAATACCGCGCCACATAGCAGAACTTTAAAAGTGCTCAT
CATTGGAAAACGTTCTTCGGGGCGAAAACTCTCAAGGATCTTACCGCTGTTGAGATCCAGTTCGATGTAA
CCCACTCGTGCACCCAACTGATCTTCAGCATCTTTTACTTTCACCAGCGTTTCTGGGTGAGCAAAAACAG
GAAGGCAAAATGCCGCAAAAAAGGGAATAAGGGCGACACGGAAATGTTGAATACTCATACTCTTCCTTTT
TCAATATTATTGAAGCATTTATCAGGGTTATTGTCTCATGAGCGGATACATATTTGAATGTATTTAGAAA
AATAAACAAATAGGGGTTCCGCGCACATTTCCCCGAAAAGTGCCACCTGACGTCTAAGAAACCATTATTA
TCATGACATTAACCTATAAAAATAGGCGTATCACGAGGCCCTTTCGTCTCGCGCGTTTCGGTGATGACGG
TGAAAACCTCTGACACATGCAGCTCCCGGAGACGGTCACAGCTTGTCTGTAAGCGGATGCCGGGAGCAGA
CAAGCCCGTCAGGGCGCGTCAGCGGGTGTTGGCGGGTGTCGGGGCTGGCTTAACTATGCGGCATCAGAGC
AGATTGTACTGAGAGTGCACCATATGGACATATTGTCGTTAGAACGCGGCTACAATTAATACATAACCTT
ATGTATCATACACATACGATTTAGGTGACACTATAGA
