>Addgene plasmid #20776 | pFA6a-6xGLY-HSV-hphMX4 | addgene partial sequence | sequence record 26629 | 20776 with T7
TAGGCNNCTAGTGGANCTGATATCATCGATGAATTCGAGCTCGTTTTCGACACTGGATGGCGGCGTTAGT
ATCGAATCGACAGCAGTATAGCGACCAGCATTCACATACGATTGACGCATGATATTACTTTCTGCGCACT
TAACTTCGCATCTGGGCAGATGATGTCGAGGCGAAAAAAAATATAAATCACGCTAACATTTGATTAAAAT
AGAACAACTACAATATAAAAAAACTATACAAATGACAAGTTCTTGAAAACAAGAATCTTTTTATTGTCAG
TACTGATTATTCCTTTGCCCTCGGACGAGTGCTGGGGCGTCGGTTTCCACTATCGGCGAGTACTTCTACA
CAGCCATCGGTCCAGACGGCCGCGCTTCTGCGGGCGATTTGTGTACGCCCGACAGTCCCGGCTCCGGATC
GGACGATTGCGTCGCATCGACCCTGCGCCCAAGCTGCATCATCGAAATTGCCGTCAACCAAGCTCTGATA
GAGTTGGTCAAGACCAATGCGGAGCATATACGCCCGGAGCCGCGGCGATCCTGCAAGCTCCGGATGCCTC
CGCTCGAAGTAGCGCGTCTGCTGCTCCATACAAGCCAACCACGGCCTCCAGAANANATNNNNGGNNNCCT
CGTATNGNNNATCCCCNNAACATCGCCTCGCTCCAGTCAATGACCGCTGTTATGCGGCCATTGTNNNNNN
NGGACATTGTTGGAGCCGAAATCCGCGTGCACGAGGTGCCGGANTTCGGGGCAGTCCTCGGCCCAAAGCA
TCAGCTCATCNANANCCTGCGCGANNN
